Addgene plasmid #27560: pCMV4-HA-NEMO
Depositing lab: Shao-Cong Sun. Depositing organization: Pennsylvania State University, College of Medicine. Publication: IKKgamma serves as a docking subunit of the IkappaB kinase (IKK) and mediates interaction of IKK with the human T-cell leukemia virus Tax protein. Harhaj EW, Sun SC. J Biol Chem. 1999 Aug 13. 274(33):22911-4. 10.1074/jbc.274.33.22911 PubMed 10438454.
Backbone
  Vector backbone: pCMV4
  Backbone manufacturer: Dr. David Russell, UTSW
  Backbone size w/o insert (bp): 4874
  Vector type: Mammalian Expression
Growth in bacteria
  Bacterial resistance: Ampicillin, 100 μg/mL
  Growth temperature: 37°C
  Growth strain: DH5alpha
  Copy number: High Copy
Gene/Insert
  Gene/Insert name: NEMO
  Species: H. sapiens (human)
  Mutation: S8R
  Entrez Gene: IKBKG (a.k.a. AMCBX1, EDAID1, FIP-3, FIP3, Fip3p, IKK-gamma, IKKAP1, IKKG, IMD33, IP, IP1, IP2, IPD2, NEMO, SAIDX, ZC2HC9)
  Tag / fusion protein: HA (N terminal on insert)
  Cloning method: Restriction Enzyme
  Sequencing primers: 5′ CMV-F
Terms and licenses: Academic/Nonprofit Terms; Industry Terms: Not Available to Industry
Depositor comments: Please note that this is the exact plasmid (including mutation) used in the associated publication listed below.
How to cite: pCMV4-HA-NEMO was a gift from Shao-Cong Sun (Addgene plasmid # 27560 ; http://n2t.net/addgene:27560 ; RRID:Addgene_27560)
