[The description below was written by a language model from this plasmid's Addgene catalogue record.]
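Description:
pCMV4-HA-NEMO is a mammalian expression plasmid built on the pCMV4 backbone (about 4.9 kb without insert) that carries the human NEMO coding sequence, the product of the IKBKG gene, also known as IKKγ. The insert was introduced by restriction enzyme cloning and is fused at its N terminus to an HA epitope tag, which allows the expressed protein to be detected or immunoprecipitated with anti-HA antibodies without a NEMO-specific reagent. The backbone name and the use of a CMV forward sequencing primer indicate that expression is driven by a cytomegalovirus promoter, giving strong constitutive transcription in transfected mammalian cells. The record does not list other regulatory elements such as the polyadenylation signal, and no feature table is available to confirm them. In bacteria the plasmid is maintained at high copy number and selected with ampicillin; no mammalian selection marker is recorded, so it is best regarded as a transient transfection construct.

The NEMO insert carries an S8R substitution relative to the reference sequence. The depositor notes that this is the exact plasmid, mutation included, that was used in the associated study, so the change is a known property of the clone rather than a deliberately engineered functional mutant, and users should keep it in mind when interpreting results. That study examined IKKγ as a docking subunit of the IκB kinase complex and its role in bridging IKK to the Tax protein of human T-cell leukemia virus. The construct is accordingly suited to overexpressing tagged NEMO for co-immunoprecipitation, protein interaction mapping and NF-κB signalling assays in cultured cells.
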