>Addgene plasmid #27560 | pCMV4-HA-NEMO | addgene partial sequence | sequence record 36724 | CMV-F 5'-CGCAAATGGGCGGTAGGCGTG-3'
GTGAACCGTCAGAATTGTTTTTATTTTTAATTTTCTTTCAAATACTTCCATCGAATTCAGATCTGGTACC
ACGCGTACCATGGATATCTATCCATATGACGTTCCAGATTATGCTGCTCAGATCGATAAGCTTATGAATA
GGCACCTCTGGAAGAGGCAACTGTGTGAGATGGTGCAGCCCAGTGGTGGCCCGGCAGCAGATCAGGACGT
ACTAGGCGAAGAGTCTCCTCTGGGGAAGCCAGCCATGCTGCACCTGCCTTCAGAACAGGGCGCTCCTGAG
ACCCTCCAGCGCTGCCTGGAGGAGAATCAAGAGCTCCGAGATGCCATCCGGCAGAGCAACCAGATTCTGC
GGGAGCGCTGCGAGGAGCTTCTGCATTTCCAAGCCAGCCAGAGGGAGGAGAAGGAGTTCCTCATGTGCAA
GTTCCAGGAGGCCAGGAAACTGGTGGAGAGACTCGGCCTGGAGAAGCTCGATCTGAAGAGGCAGAAGGAG
CAGGCTCTGCGGGAGGTGGAGCACCTGAAGAGATGCCAGCAGCAGATGGCTGAGGACAAGGCCTCTGTGA
AAGCCCAGGTGACGTCCTTGCTCGGGGAGCTGCAGGAGAGCCAGAGTCGCTTGGAGGCTGCCACTAAGGA
ATGCCAGGCTCTGGAGGGTCGGGCCCGGGCGGCCAGCGAGCAGGCGCGGCAGCTGGAGAGTGAGCGCGAG
GCGCTGCAGCAGCAGCACAGCGTGCAGGTGGACCAGCTGCGCATGCAGGGCCAGAGCGTGGAGGCCGCGC
TCCGCATGGAGCGCCAGGCCGCCTCGGAGGAGAAGAGGAAGCTGGCCCAGTTGCAGGTGGCCTATCACCA
GCTCTTCCAAGAATACGACAACCACATCAAGAGCA
